Addgene plasmid #179619: pGEX-DAXX-D/E-His
Purpose: Express DAXX D/E region in bacteria
Depositing lab: Xiaolu Yang. Depositing organization: University of Pennsylvania. Publication: DAXX represents a new type of protein-folding enabler. Huang L, Agrawal T, Zhu G, Yu S, Tao L, Lin J, Marmorstein R, Shorter J, Yang X. Nature. 2021 Aug 18. pii: 10.1038/s41586-021-03824-5. doi: 10.1038/s41586-021-03824-5. PubMed 34408321.
Backbone
  Vector backbone: pGEX-1ZT
  Vector type: Bacterial Expression
Growth in bacteria
  Bacterial resistance: Ampicillin, 100 μg/mL
  Growth temperature: 37°C
  Growth strain: DH5alpha
  Growth instructions: use BL21(DE3) for protein expression
  Copy number: Unknown
Gene/Insert
  Gene/Insert name: death domain associated protein
  Species: H. sapiens (human)
  Mutation: amino acids 414-505 of DAXX
  Entrez Gene: DAXX (a.k.a. BING2, DAP6, EAP1, SMIM40)
  Tag / fusion protein: GST (N terminal on insert); TEV (N terminal on insert); His (C terminal on insert)
  Cloning method: Restriction Enzyme; 5′ cloning site BamHI (not destroyed); 3′ cloning site HindIII (not destroyed)
  Sequencing primers: 5′ pGEX 5'; 3′ pGEX 3'
Terms and licenses: Academic/Nonprofit Terms; Industry Terms: Not Available to Industry
How to cite: pGEX-DAXX-D/E-His was a gift from Xiaolu Yang (Addgene plasmid # 179619 ; http://n2t.net/addgene:179619 ; RRID:Addgene_179619)
