[The description below was written by a language model from this plasmid's Addgene catalogue record and pLannotate feature annotations shown in this document.]
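Description:
pGEX-DAXX-D/E-His is a bacterial expression plasmid built on the pGEX-1ZT backbone for producing a fragment of human DAXX (death domain associated protein) as a recombinant fusion protein in E. coli. The 5,294-nt plasmid replicates from a ColE1/pMB1-type origin and is selected with ampicillin through the β-lactamase (AmpR) gene and its own promoter. It also carries a lacI gene with its native promoter, so the plasmid supplies the lac repressor itself. Remnants typical of the pGEX lineage are also annotated, including a lac promoter/operator with a lacZα fragment and short pieces of rop and bom.

The expression cassette is driven by the strong hybrid tac promoter followed by a lac operator, which keeps transcription repressed by LacI until it is induced with IPTG. The open reading frame begins with Schistosoma japonicum glutathione S-transferase (GST). According to the catalogue entry this is followed by a TEV protease recognition site, although that site is not annotated in the feature table. Next come amino acids 414–505 of DAXX, the D/E region named in the construct, cloned between BamHI and HindIII sites that were both retained. A C-terminal polyhistidine tag closes the fusion.

Having GST at one end and His at the other allows affinity capture on either glutathione or metal-chelate resin, which can help select for full-length product, and the TEV site allows the GST moiety to be removed. The stated purpose is bacterial expression of the DAXX D/E region, with a BL21(DE3)-type strain indicated for protein production. It was deposited with a study describing DAXX as a protein-folding enabler.
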