Features (pLannotate 1.2.2; 18 found; start..end, strand, type, name):
    495..516     +  protein_bind   CAP binding site: CAP binding activates transcription in the presence of cAMP. E. coli catabolite activator protein
    531..561     +  promoter       lac promoter: promoter for the E. coli lac operon
    569..585     +  protein_bind   lac operator: The lac repressor binds to the lac operator to inhibit transcription in E. coli. This inhibition can be relieved by adding lactose or isopropyl-β-D-thiogalactopyranoside (IPTG). lac repressor encoded by lacI
    605..778     +  CDS            lacZα: LacZα fragment of β-galactosidase; lacZ fragment
   1079..1156    -  CDS            yciV (fragment): RNAAM_ECOLI - Also known as trpH From Escherichia coli (strain K12).
   1232..1260    +  promoter       tac promoter: strong E. coli promoter; hybrid between the trp and lac UV5 promoters
   1268..1284    +  protein_bind   lac operator: The lac repressor binds to the lac operator to inhibit transcription in E. coli. This inhibition can be relieved by adding lactose or isopropyl-β-D-thiogalactopyranoside (IPTG). lac repressor encoded by lacI
   1307..1960    +  CDS            GST26_SCHJA: Experimental evidence at protein level: Swiss-Prot protein existence level 1. GST isoenzymes appear to play a central role in the parasite detoxification system. Other functions are also suspected including a role in increasing the solubility of haematin in the parasite gut. From Schistosoma japonicum (Blood fluke).
   2009..2284    +  CDS            DAXX (fragment): DAXX_HUMAN - Also known as BING2, DAP6. Experimental evidence at protein level: Swiss-Prot protein existence level 1. Transcription corepressor known to repress transcriptional potential of several sumoylated transcription factors. Down-regulates basal and activated transcription. Its transcription repressor activity is modulated by recruiting it to subnuclear compartments like the nucleolus or PML/POD/ND10 nuclear bodies through interactions with MCSR1 and PML, respectively. Seems to regulate transcription in PML/POD/ND10 nuclear bodies together with PML and may influence TNFRSF6-dependent ap
   2289..2308    +  CDS            9xHis (fragment): 9xHis affinity tag
   2362..2401    +  CDS            rop (fragment): Rop protein, which maintains plasmids at low copy number; rop
   2503..2543    +  misc_feature   bom (fragment): basis of mobility region from pBR322
   2648..2752    +  promoter       AmpR promoter: bla
   2753..3613    +  CDS            AmpR: β-lactamase; bla; confers resistance to ampicillin, carbenicillin, and related antibiotics
   3784..4372    +  rep_origin     ori: high-copy-number ColE1/pMB1/pBR322/pUC origin of replication
   4558..4609    -  misc_feature   bom (fragment): basis of mobility region from pBR322
   4616..4693    +  promoter       lacI promoter: lacI
   4694..482     +  CDS            lacI (across the origin): lac repressor; lacI; The lac repressor binds to the lac operator to inhibit transcription in E. coli. This inhibition can be relieved by adding lactose or isopropyl-β-D-thiogalactopyranoside (IPTG).
>Addgene plasmid #179619 | pGEX-DAXX-D/E-His | addgene full sequence | sequence record 354806 | Addgene NGS Result
GGCATAAATATCTCACTCGCAATCAAATTCAGCCGATAGCGGAACGGGAAGGCGACTGGAGTGCCATGTC
CGGTTTTCAACAAACCATGCAAATGCTGAATGAGGGCATCGTTCCCACTGCGATGCTGGTTGCCAACGAT
CAGATGGCGCTGGGCGCAATGCGCGCCATTACCGAGTCCGGGCTGCGCGTTGGTGCGGATATCTCGGTAG
TGGGATACGACGATACCGAAGACAGCTCATGTTATATCCCGCCGTTAACCACCATCAAACAGGATTTTCG
CCTGCTGGGGCAAACCAGCGTGGACCGCTTGCTGCAACTCTCTCAGGGCCAGGCGGTGAAGGGCAATCAG
CTGTTGCCCGTCTCACTGGTGAAAAGAAAAACCACCCTGGCGCCCAATACGCAAACCGCCTCTCCCCGCG
CGTTGGCCGATTCATTAATGCAGCTGGCACGACAGGTTTCCCGACTGGAAAGCGGGCAGTGAGCGCAACG
CAATTAATGTAAGTTAGCTCACTCATTAGGCACCCCAGGCTTTACACTTTATGCTTCCGGCTCGTATGTT
GTGTGGAATTGTGAGCGGATAACAATTTCACACAGGAAACAGCTATGACCATGATTACGGATTCACTGGC
CGTCGTTTTACAACGTCGTGACTGGGAAAACCCTGGCGTTACCCAACTTAATCGCCTTGCAGCACATCCC
CCTTTCGCCAGCTGGCGTAATAGCGAAGAGGCCCGCACCGATCGCCCTTCCCAACAGTTGCGCAGCCTGA
ATGGCGAATGGCGCTTTGCCTGGTTTCCGGCACCAGAAGCGGTGCCGGAAAGCTGGCTGGAGTGCGATCT
TCCTGAGGCCGATACTGTCGTCGTCCCCTCAAACTGGCAGATGCACGGTTACGATGCGCCCATCTACACC
AACGTGACCTATCCCATTACGGTCAATCCGCCGTTTGTTCCCACGGAGAATCCGACGGGTTGTTACTCGC
TCACATTTAATGTTGATGAAAGCTGGCTACAGGAAGGCCAGACGCGAATTATTTTTGATGGCGTTGGAAT
TAGCTTATCGACTGCACGGTGCACCAATTTCTGGCGTCAGGCAGCCATCGGAAGCTGTGGTATGGCTGTG
CAGGTCGTAAATCACTGCATAATTCGTGTCGCTCAAGGCGCACTCCCGTTCTGGATAATGTTTTTTGCGC
CGACATCATAACGGTTCTGGCAAATATTCTGAAATGAGCTGTTGACAATTAATCATCGGCTCGTATAATG
TGTGGAATTGTGAGCGGATAACAATTTCACACAGGAAACAGTATTCATGTCCCCTATACTAGGTTATTGG
AAAATTAAGGGCCTTGTGCAACCCACTCGACTTCTTTTGGAATATCTTGAAGAAAAATATGAAGAGCATT
TGTATGAGCGCGATGAAGGTGATAAATGGCGAAACAAAAAGTTTGAATTGGGTTTGGAGTTTCCCAATCT
TCCTTATTATATTGATGGTGATGTTAAATTAACACAGTCTATGGCCATCATACGTTATATAGCTGACAAG
CACAACATGTTGGGTGGTTGTCCAAAAGAGCGTGCAGAGATTTCAATGCTTGAAGGAGCGGTTTTGGATA
TTAGATACGGTGTTTCGAGAATTGCATATAGTAAAGACTTTGAAACTCTCAAAGTTGATTTTCTTAGCAA
GCTACCTGAAATGCTGAAAATGTTCGAAGATCGTTTATGTCATAAAACATATTTAAATGGTGATCATGTA
ACCCATCCTGACTTCATGTTGTATGACGCTCTTGATGTTGTTTTATACATGGACCCAATGTGCCTGGATG
CGTTCCCAAAATTAGTTTGTTTTAAAAAACGTATTGAAGCTATCCCACAAATTGATAAGTACTTGAAATC
CAGCAAGTATATAGCATGGCCTTTGCAGGGCTGGCAAGCCACGTTTGGTGGTGGCGACCATCCTCCAAAA
TCGGATCTGGTTCCGCGTGGATCTGAGAACCTGTACTTCCAGGGATCCGATTCTGGTGAGGGCCCTAGTG
GAATGGCATCCCAGGGGTGCCCTTCTGCCTCCAGAGCTGAGACAGATGACGAAGACGATGAGGAGAGTGA
TGAGGAAGAGGAGGAGGAGGAGGAAGAAGAAGAGGAGGAGGCCACAGATTCTGAAGAGGAGGAGGATCTG
GAACAGATGCAGGAGGGTCAGGAGGATGATGAAGAGGAGGACGAAGAGGAAGAAGCAGCAGCAGGTAAAG
ATGGAGACAAGAGCCCCATGTCCTCACTACAGATTTCCAATGAAGTCGACCACCACCACCACCACCACTA
GCTCGACAAGCTTGATATCGCGGCCGCAATTCATCGTGACTGACTGACGATCTGCCTCGCGCGTTTCGGT
GATGACGGTGAAAACCTCTGACACATGCAGCTCCCGGAGACGGTCACAGCTTGTCTGTAAGCGGATGCCG
GGAGCAGACAAGCCCGTCAGGGCGCGTCAGCGGGTGTTGGCGGGTGTCGGGGCGCAGCCATGACCCAGTC
ACGTAGCGATAGCGGAGTGTATAATTCTTGAAGACGAAAGGGCCTCGTGATACGCCTATTTTTATAGGTT
AATGTCATGATAATAATGGTTTCTTAGACGTCAGGTGGCACTTTTCGGGGAAATGTGCGCGGAACCCCTA
TTTGTTTATTTTTCTAAATACATTCAAATATGTATCCGCTCATGAGACAATAACCCTGATAAATGCTTCA
ATAATATTGAAAAAGGAAGAGTATGAGTATTCAACATTTCCGTGTCGCCCTTATTCCCTTTTTTGCGGCA
TTTTGCCTTCCTGTTTTTGCTCACCCAGAAACGCTGGTGAAAGTAAAAGATGCTGAAGATCAGTTGGGTG
CACGAGTGGGTTACATCGAACTGGATCTCAACAGCGGTAAGATCCTTGAGAGTTTTCGCCCCGAAGAACG
TTTTCCAATGATGAGCACTTTTAAAGTTCTGCTATGTGGCGCGGTATTATCCCGTGTTGACGCCGGGCAA
GAGCAACTCGGTCGCCGCATACACTATTCTCAGAATGACTTGGTTGAGTACTCACCAGTCACAGAAAAGC
ATCTTACGGATGGCATGACAGTAAGAGAATTATGCAGTGCTGCCATAACCATGAGTGATAACACTGCGGC
CAACTTACTTCTGACAACGATCGGAGGACCGAAGGAGCTAACCGCTTTTTTGCACAACATGGGGGATCAT
GTAACTCGCCTTGATCGTTGGGAACCGGAGCTGAATGAAGCCATACCAAACGACGAGCGTGACACCACGA
TGCCTGCAGCAATGGCAACAACGTTGCGCAAACTATTAACTGGCGAACTACTTACTCTAGCTTCCCGGCA
ACAATTAATAGACTGGATGGAGGCGGATAAAGTTGCAGGACCACTTCTGCGCTCGGCCCTTCCGGCTGGC
TGGTTTATTGCTGATAAATCTGGAGCCGGTGAGCGTGGGTCTCGCGGTATCATTGCAGCACTGGGGCCAG
ATGGTAAGCCCTCCCGTATCGTAGTTATCTACACGACGGGGAGTCAGGCAACTATGGATGAACGAAATAG
ACAGATCGCTGAGATAGGTGCCTCACTGATTAAGCATTGGTAACTGTCAGACCAAGTTTACTCATATATA
CTTTAGATTGATTTAAAACTTCATTTTTAATTTAAAAGGATCTAGGTGAAGATCCTTTTTGATAATCTCA
TGACCAAAATCCCTTAACGTGAGTTTTCGTTCCACTGAGCGTCAGACCCCGTAGAAAAGATCAAAGGATC
TTCTTGAGATCCTTTTTTTCTGCGCGTAATCTGCTGCTTGCAAACAAAAAAACCACCGCTACCAGCGGTG
GTTTGTTTGCCGGATCAAGAGCTACCAACTCTTTTTCCGAAGGTAACTGGCTTCAGCAGAGCGCAGATAC
CAAATACTGTCCTTCTAGTGTAGCCGTAGTTAGGCCACCACTTCAAGAACTCTGTAGCACCGCCTACATA
CCTCGCTCTGCTAATCCTGTTACCAGTGGCTGCTGCCAGTGGCGATAAGTCGTGTCTTACCGGGTTGGAC
TCAAGACGATAGTTACCGGATAAGGCGCAGCGGTCGGGCTGAACGGGGGGTTCGTGCACACAGCCCAGCT
TGGAGCGAACGACCTACACCGAACTGAGATACCTACAGCGTGAGCTATGAGAAAGCGCCACGCTTCCCGA
AGGGAGAAAGGCGGACAGGTATCCGGTAAGCGGCAGGGTCGGAACAGGAGAGCGCACGAGGGAGCTTCCA
GGGGGAAACGCCTGGTATCTTTATAGTCCTGTCGGGTTTCGCCACCTCTGACTTGAGCGTCGATTTTTGT
GATGCTCGTCAGGGGGGCGGAGCCTATGGAAAAACGCCAGCAACGCGGCCTTTTTACGGTTCCTGGCCTT
TTGCTGGCCTTTTGCTCACATGTTCTTTCCTGCGTTATCCCCTGATTCTGTGGATAACCGTATTACCGCC
TTTGAGTGAGCTGATACCGCTCGCCGCAGCCGAACGACCGAGCGCAGCGAGTCAGTGAGCGAGGAAGCGG
AAGAGCGCCTGATGCGGTATTTTCTCCTTACGCATCTGTGCGGTATTTCACACCGCATAAATTCCGACAC
CATCGAATGGCGCAAAACCTTTCGCGGTATGGCATGATAGCGCCCGGAAGAGAGTCAATTCAGGGTGGTG
AATGTGAAACCAGTAACGTTATACGATGTCGCAGAGTATGCCGGTGTCTCTTATCAGACCGTTTCCCGCG
TGGTGAACCAGGCCAGCCACGTTTCTGCGAAAACGCGGGAAAAAGTGGAAGCGGCGATGGCGGAGCTGAA
TTACATTCCCAACCGCGTGGCACAACAACTGGCGGGCAAACAGTCGTTGCTGATTGGCGTTGCCACCTCC
AGTCTGGCCCTGCACGCGCCGTCGCAAATTGTCGCGGCGATTAAATCTCGCGCCGATCAACTGGGTGCCA
GCGTGGTGGTGTCGATGGTAGAACGAAGCGGCGTCGAAGCCTGTAAAGCGGCGGTGCACAATCTTCTCGC
GCAACGCGTCAGTGGGCTGATCATTAACTATCCGCTGGATGACCAGGATGCCATTGCTGTGGAAGCTGCC
TGCACTAATGTTCCGGCGTTATTTCTTGATGTCTCTGACCAGACACCCATCAACAGTATTATTTTCTCCC
ATGAAGACGGTACGCGACTGGGCGTGGAGCATCTGGTCGCATTGGGTCACCAGCAAATCGCGCTGTTAGC
GGGCCCATTAAGTTCTGTCTCGGCGCGTCTGCGTCTGGCTGGCT
